Addgene plasmid #211217: pBiT3.1-N_NOL10:1-688
Purpose: Mammalian expression of full-length human NOL10. N-terminal HiBiT tag.
Depositing lab: Cheryl Arrowsmith. Depositing organization: University of Toronto. Publication: A Target Class Ligandability Evaluation of WD40 Repeat-Containing Proteins. Ackloo S, Li F, Szewczyk M, Seitova A, Loppnau P, Zeng H, Xu J, Ahmad S, Arnautova YA, Baghaie AJ, Beldar S, Bolotokova A, Centrella PA, Chau I, Clark MA, Cuozzo JW, Dehghani-Tafti S, Disch JS, Dong A, Dumas A, Feng JA, Ghiabi P, Gibson E, Gilmer J, Goldman B, Green SR, Guie MA, Guilinger JP, Harms N, Herasymenko O, Houliston S, Hutchinson A, Kearnes S, Keefe AD, Kimani SW, Kramer T, Kutera M, Kwak HA, Lento C, Li Y, Liu J, Loup J, Machado RAC, Mulhern CJ, Perveen S, Righetto GL, Riley P, Shrestha S, Sigel EA, Silva M, Sintchak MD, Slakman BL, Taylor RD, Thompson J, Torng W, Underkoffler C, von Rechenberg M, Walsh RT, Watson I, Wilson DJ, Wolf E, Yadav M, Yazdi AK, Zhang J, Zhang Y, Santhakumar V, Edwards AM, Barsyte-Lovejoy D, Schapira M, Brown PJ, Halabelian L, Arrowsmith CH. J Med Chem. 2025 Jan 23;68(2):1092-1112. doi: 10.1021/acs.jmedchem.4c02010. Epub 2024 Nov 4. PubMed 39495097.
Backbone
  Vector backbone: pBiT3.1-N
  Backbone manufacturer: Promega
  Vector type: Mammalian Expression
  Selectable markers: Neomycin (select with G418)
Growth in bacteria
  Bacterial resistance: Kanamycin, 50 μg/mL
  Growth temperature: 37°C
  Growth strain: DH5alpha
  Copy number: High Copy
Gene/Insert
  Gene/Insert name: NOL10:M1-H688
  Species: H. sapiens (human)
  Insert size (bp): 2064
  Mutation: wild type
  Entrez Gene: NOL10 (a.k.a. PQBP5, FLJ13938, FLJ14075)
  Promoter: CMV
  Tag / fusion protein: MVSGWRLFKKISGSSGGSSG (N terminal on insert)
  Cloning method: Ligation Independent Cloning
  Sequencing primers: 5′ T7; 3′ TTGCTCAGCGGTGGCAGCAG
Resource information
  A portion of this plasmid was derived from a plasmid made by: Mammalian Gene Collection (BC005125.2)
Terms and licenses: Academic/Nonprofit Terms; Industry Terms: Not Available to Industry
Depositor comments: 5' Cloning Site: Xho1 (not destroyed), 3' Cloning Site: Xba1 (not destroyed).
How to cite: pBiT3.1-N_NOL10:1-688 was a gift from Cheryl Arrowsmith (Addgene plasmid # 211217 ; http://n2t.net/addgene:211217 ; RRID:Addgene_211217)
