[The description below was written by a language model from this plasmid's Addgene catalogue record and pLannotate feature annotations shown in this document.]
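Description:
pBiT3.1-N_NOL10:1-688 is a mammalian expression plasmid built on Promega's pBiT3.1-N backbone that produces full-length, wild-type human NOL10 (residues M1 to H688, a 2,064 bp insert) carrying an N-terminal HiBiT tag. The coding sequence derives in part from a Mammalian Gene Collection clone and was inserted by ligation-independent cloning between XhoI and XbaI sites, which the depositor notes are preserved. Transcription is driven by the CMV immediate-early enhancer and promoter, followed by a chimeric β-globin/immunoglobulin intron that supports efficient mRNA processing. A T7 promoter lies just upstream of the open reading frame and serves as a sequencing primer site, and an SV40 polyadenylation signal is annotated downstream of the insert. The HiBiT peptide and a short glycine/serine linker sit in the gap between the T7 promoter and the annotated NOL10 CDS.

In bacteria the plasmid replicates from a high-copy ColE1/pUC-type origin and is selected with kanamycin through a neo (nptII) gene driven by the synthetic bacterial EM7 promoter; a single loxP site is annotated just upstream of this cassette. The catalogue lists neomycin/G418 as the mammalian selectable marker. However, the feature table shows no eukaryotic promoter directly in front of neo, and instead shows a separate SV40 promoter–blasticidin S deaminase–synthetic poly(A) cassette, so the record is not fully consistent on mammalian selection.

HiBiT is a small peptide that complements the LgBiT fragment to reconstitute NanoLuc luciferase, allowing luminescent detection and quantification of the tagged protein. The associated publication evaluates the ligandability of WD40 repeat-containing proteins, which suggests use in cell-based assays of NOL10 levels or ligand engagement, although the record does not specify the assay.
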