Features (pLannotate 1.2.2; 17 found; start..end, strand, type, name):
     24..105     -  polyA_signal   SV40 poly(A) signal: SV40 polyadenylation signal
    128..211     -  CDS            large T antigen (fragment): large T antigen from SV40 (simian virus 40)
    276..641     +  enhancer       CMV enhancer: human cytomegalovirus immediate early enhancer
    643..842     +  promoter       CMV promoter: human cytomegalovirus (CMV) immediate early promoter
    981..1113    +  intron         chimeric intron: chimera between introns from human β-globin and immunoglobulin heavy chain genes
   1157..1175    +  promoter       T7 promoter: promoter for bacteriophage T7 RNA polymerase
   1250..3313    +  CDS            NOL10: NOL10_HUMAN - Experimental evidence at protein level: Swiss-Prot protein existence level 1. From Homo sapiens (Human).
   3344..3362    +  misc_feature   MCS (fragment): pUC18/19 multiple cloning site
   3411..3532    -  polyA_signal   SV40 poly(A) signal: SV40 polyadenylation signal
   3555..3623    -  CDS            large T antigen (fragment): large T antigen from SV40 (simian virus 40)
   3647..3680    +  protein_bind   loxP: Cre-mediated recombination occurs in the 8-bp core sequence (GCATACAT). Cre recombinase
   3690..3737    +  promoter       EM7 promoter: synthetic bacterial promoter&nbsp
   3769..4560    +  CDS            neo: KKA2_KLEPN - Also known as kan, nptII. Experimental evidence at protein level: Swiss-Prot protein existence level 1. Resistance to kanamycin, neomycin, paromomycin, ribostamycin, butirosin and gentamicin B. From Klebsiella pneumoniae.
   4721..5309    -  rep_origin     ori: high-copy-number ColE1/pMB1/pBR322/pUC origin of replication
   5435..5483    -  polyA_signal   poly(A) signal: synthetic polyadenylation signal
   5507..5905    -  CDS            BSD: blasticidin S deaminase; Aspergillus terreus BSD; confers resistance to blasticidin
   5936..6293    -  promoter       SV40 promoter: SV40 enhancer and early promoter
>Addgene plasmid #211217 | pBiT3.1-N_NOL10:1-688 | addgene full sequence | sequence record 425911 | Addgene NGS Result
AAGACGCGTTAATTAAGACGTCGGCAGTGAAAAAAATGCTTTATTTGTGAAATTTGTGATGCTATTGCTT
TATTTGTAACCATTATAAGCTGCAATAAACAAGTTAACAACAACAATTGCATTCATTTTATGTTTCAGGT
TCAGGGGGAGGTGTGGGAGGTTTTTTAAAGCAAGTAAAACCTCTACAAATGTGGTATGGCTGATTATGAT
CCGCGGCCGCAATACGTCGACGTTATCAGCTGACTTCGTACGAGAGCCTAGGATTATGGCGCGCCACTAG
TTATTAATAGTAATCAATTACGGGGTCATTAGTTCATAGCCCATATATGGAGTTCCGCGTTACATAACTT
ACGGTAAATGGCCCGCCTGGCTGACCGCCCAACGACCCCCGCCCATTGACGTCAATAATGACGTATGTTC
CCATAGTAACGCCAATAGGGACTTTCCATTGACGTCAATGGGTGGAGTATTTACGGTAAACTGCCCACTT
GGCAGTACATCAAGTGTATCATATGCCAAGTCCGCCCCCTATTGACGTCAATGACGGTAAATGGCCCGCC
TGGCATTATGCCCAGTACATGACCTTACGGGACTTTCCTACTTGGCAGTACATCTACGTATTAGTCATCG
CTATTACCATGGTGATGCGGTTTTGGCAGTACACCAATGGGCGTGGATAGCGGTTTGACTCACGGGGATT
TCCAAGTCTCCACCCCATTGACGTCAATGGGAGTTTGTTTTGGCACCAAAATCAACGGGACTTTCCAAAA
TGTCGTAATAACCCCGCCCCGTTGACGCAAATGGGCGGTAGGCGTGTACGGTGGGAGGTCTATATAAGCA
GAGCTGGTTTAGTGAACCGTCAGATCACTAGAATCTTTATTGCGGTAGTTTATCACAGTTAAATTGCTAA
CGCAGTCAGTGCTTCTGACACAACAGTCTCGAACTTAAGCTGCAGAAGTTGGTCGTGAGGCACTGGGCAG
GTAAGTATCAAGGTTACAAGACAGGTTTAAGGAGACCAATAGAAACTGGGCTTGTCGAGACAGAGAAGAC
TCTTGCGTTTCTGATAGGCACCTATTGGTCTTACTGACATCCACTTTGCCTTTCTCTCCACAGGTGTCCA
CTCCCAGTTCAATTACAGCTCTTAAGGCTAGAGTATTAATACGACTCACTATAGGGGTTAGCGATCGCCA
TGGTGAGCGGCTGGCGGCTGTTCAAGAAGATTAGCGGGAGCTCCGGTGGCTCGAGCGGTATGCAGGTCTC
CAGCCTCAATGAGGTGAAGATTTACAGCCTCAGCTGCGGCAAGTCCCTTCCTGAGTGGCTTTCTGATAGG
AAGAAGAGAGCGCTACAGAAGAAAGATGTAGATGTCCGTAGGAGAATTGAACTTATTCAGGACTTTGAAA
TGCCTACTGTGTGTACCACTATTAAGGTGTCAAAAGATGGACAGTACATTTTAGCAACTGGAACATATAA
ACCTCGGGTTCGATGTTATGACACCTATCAATTATCCTTGAAGTTTGAAAGGTGTTTAGATTCAGAAGTT
GTCACCTTTGAAATTTTGTCTGATGACTACTCAAAGATTGTCTTCTTACATAATGATAGATACATTGAAT
TTCATTCGCAATCAGGTTTTTACTACAAAACCAGAATACCAAAGTTTGGGAGAGATTTCTCTTACCACTA
TCCATCCTGTGACTTGTACTTTGTTGGTGCAAGTTCTGAAGTTTATAGGTTAAACTTAGAACAAGGACGA
TACCTGAATCCTCTACAAACTGATGCTGCGGAGAATAATGTTTGTGACATAAATTCAGTGCATGGCTTGT
TTGCCACAGGAACCATAGAGGGTAGAGTGGAGTGCTGGGACCCAAGAACTCGAAACAGAGTTGGCCTGTT
AGACTGCGCCTTAAACAGTGTCACAGCAGATTCAGAGATAAACAGTTTACCAACAATCTCTGCTTTGAAA
TTTAATGGTGCCTTGACCATGGCAGTTGGAACAACCACAGGGCAGGTTTTATTATATGACCTTCGATCTG
ATAAGCCATTGCTAGTTAAAGATCACCAGTATGGGCTGCCCATTAAGTCCGTTCATTTCCAGGATTCATT
AGATCTGATTTTGTCTGCTGACTCTCGAATTGTCAAGATGTGGAATAAGAACTCCGGAAAAATATTTACT
TCCTTGGAGCCAGAGCATGACCTTAATGATGTTTGTCTCTACCCCAACTCAGGCATGCTTCTGACGGCCA
ATGAAACCCCCAAGATGGGCATCTATTACATTCCAGTTTTGGGTCCTGCTCCTCGGTGGTGTTCCTTCTT
AGACAACTTGACCGAAGAATTAGAAGAGAATCCAGAAAGCACAGTCTATGATGATTATAAATTTGTCACC
AAGAAAGACCTTGAAAATTTAGGGCTCACCCACCTCATTGGATCTCCTTTCCTCCGGGCATATATGCATG
GGTTTTTCATGGATATAAGACTCTATCACAAGGTGAAACTGATGGTAAATCCATTTGCTTATGAAGAATA
TAGGAAAGATAAAATACGACAGAAAATAGAAGAAACACGTGCACAGAGAGTCCAGTTAAAGAAATTGCCA
AAAGTTAACAAAGAGCTGGCACTTAAATTAATTGAGGAAGAAGAGGAGAAGCAGAAATCTACATGGAAAA
AGAAAGTTAAGAGTCTTCCTAATATTCTCACCGATGATCGATTTAAAGTTATGTTTGAGAACCCTGACTT
CCAAGTAGATGAAGAGAGTGAAGAATTTAGGCTTCTGAATCCACTTGTTTCAAAAATTAGTGAAAAAAGG
AAGAAGAAACTAAGACTCTTAGAGCAACAAGAACTTCGTGAAAAAGAAGAGGAGGAAGAGCCGGAAGGAA
AACCAAGTGATGCAGAAAGTTCGGAGAGTTCAGATGATGAAAAAGCCTGGGTTGAAGAGGTCAGGAAGCA
ACGCAGACTCCTCCAGCAGGAGGAAAAAGTGAAGCGGCAGGAACGACTCAAGGAGGACCAGCAGACAGTC
CTAAAGCCCCAGTTTTATGAGATCAAAGCAGGAGAAGAATTTAGAAGCTTCAAAGATTCTGCCACAAAGC
AGAAACTGATGAACAAAACCCTTGAAGATCGTTTGAAAATTGAAGCAAAAAATGGGACATTGAGTGTATC
CGACACCACCGTTGGCAGCAAACAATTGACATTCACGTTAAAGAGGTCTGAACAGCAGAAGAAGCAACAG
GAGGCTGAGAAACTGCATCGACAAGAAAGGAAAAGACTCCGTCGTTCGGCCGGACACCTGAAGTCAAGAC
ACAAAAGAGGACGGTCGTTTCATTAATCTAGAGGTCAAGCTTCGGGGGTTTAAACCTGCAGGCATGCAAG
CTGATTTGGCTGCTGCCACCGCTGAGCAAGGCCGCTTCGAGCAGACATGATAAGATACATTGATGAGTTT
GGACAAACCACAACTAGAATGCAGTGAAAAAAATGCTTTATTTGTGAAATTTGTGATGCTATTGCTTTAT
TTGTAACCATTATAAGCTGCAATAAACAAGTTAACAACAACAATTGCATTCATTTTATGTTTCAGGTTCA
GGGGGAGATGTGGGAGGTTTTTTTAAGCAAGTAAAACCTCTACAAATGTGGTAAAATCTTAATTAAGACT
TCTAATATAACTTCGTATAGCATACATTATACGAAGTTATGGTTCCACTGTTGACAATTAATCATCGGCA
TAGTATATCGGCATAGTATAATACGACAAGGTGAGGAACTAAACCCAGGAGGCAGATCATGATTGAACAA
GATGGATTGCACGCAGGTTCTCCGGCCGCTTGGGTGGAGAGGCTATTCGGCTATGACTGGGCACAACAGA
CAATCGGCTGCTCTGATGCCGCCGTGTTCCGGCTGTCAGCGCAGGGGCGCCCGGTTCTTTTTGTCAAGAC
CGACCTGTCCGGTGCCCTGAATGAACTGCAGGACGAGGCAGCGCGGCTATCGTGGCTGGCCACGACGGGC
GTTCCTTGCGCAGCTGTGCTCGACGTTGTCACTGAAGCGGGAAGGGACTGGCTGCTATTGGGCGAAGTGC
CGGGGCAGGATCTCCTGTCATCTCACCTTGCTCCTGCCGAGAAAGTATCCATCATGGCTGATGCAATGCG
GCGGCTGCATACGCTTGATCCGGCTACCTGCCCATTCGACCACCAAGCGAAACATCGCATCGAGCGAGCA
CGTACTCGGATGGAAGCCGGTCTTGTCGATCAGGATGATCTGGACGAAGAGCATCAGGGGCTCGCGCCAG
CCGAACTGTTCGCCAGGCTCAAGGCGCGCATGCCCGACGGCGAGGATCTCGTCGTGACCCATGGCGATGC
CTGCTTGCCGAATATCATGGTGGAAAATGGCCGCTTTTCTGGATTCATCGACTGTGGCCGGCTGGGTGTG
GCGGACCGCTATCAGGACATAGCGTTGGCTACCCGTGATATTGCTGAAGAGCTTGGCGGCGAATGGGCTG
ACCGCTTCCTCGTGCTTTACGGTATCGCCGCTCCCGATTCGCAGCGCATCGCCTTCTATCGCCTTCTTGA
CGAGTTCTTCTGATTCGAAATGACCGACCAAGCGACGCCCAACCGGTATCAGCTCACTCAAAGGCGGTAA
TACGGTTATCCACAGAATCAGGGGATAACGCAGGAAAGAACATGTGAGCAAAAGGCCAGCAAAAGGCCAG
GAACCGTAAAAAGGCCGCGTTGCTGGCGTTTTTCCATAGGCTCCGCCCCCCTGACGAGCATCACAAAAAT
CGACGCTCAAGTCAGAGGTGGCGAAACCCGACAGGACTATAAAGATACCAGGCGTTTCCCCCTGGAAGCT
CCCTCGTGCGCTCTCCTGTTCCGACCCTGCCGCTTACCGGATACCTGTCCGCCTTTCTCCCTTCGGGAAG
CGTGGCGCTTTCTCATAGCTCACGCTGTAGGTATCTCAGTTCGGTGTAGGTCGTTCGCTCCAAGCTGGGC
TGTGTGCACGAACCCCCCGTTCAGCCCGACCGCTGCGCCTTATCCGGTAACTATCGTCTTGAGTCCAACC
CGGTAAGACACGACTTATCGCCACTGGCAGCAGCCACTGGTAACAGGATTAGCAGAGCGAGGTATGTAGG
CGGTGCTACAGAGTTCTTGAAGTGGTGGCCTAACTACGGCTACACTAGAAGGACAGTATTTGGTATCTGC
GCTCTGCTGAAGCCAGTTACCTTCGGAAAAAGAGTTGGTAGCTCTTGATCCGGCAAACAAACCACCGCTG
GTAGCGGTGGTTTTTTTGTTTGCAAGCAGCAGATTACGCGCAGAAAAAAAGGATTTCAAGAAGATCCTTT
GATCTTTTCTACGGGGTCTGACGCTCAGTGGAACGAAAACTCACGTTAAGGGATTTTGGTCATGAGATTA
TCAAAAAGGATCTTCACCTAGATCCTTTTATAGTCCGGAATCGTCACACAAAAAACCAACACACAGATGT
AATGAAAATAAAGATATTTTATTGCGGCCATCGTGATGGCTAGAGTTTAGCCCTCCCACACATAACCAGA
GGGCAGCAATTCACGAATCCCAACTGCCGTCGGCTGTCCATCACTGTCCTTCACTATGGCTTTGATCCCA
GGATGCAGATCGAGAAGCACCTGTCGGCACCGTCCGCAGGGGCTCAAGATGCCCCTGTTCTCATTTCCGA
TCGCGACGATACAAGTCAGGTTGCCAGCTGCCGCAGCAGCAGCAGTGCCCAGCACCACGAGTTCTGCACA
AGGTCCCCCAGTAAAATGATATACATTGACACCAGTGAAGATGCGGCCGTCGCTAGAGAGAGCTGCGCTG
GCGACGCTGTAGTCTTCAGAGATGGGGATGCTGTTGATTGTAGCCGTTGCTCTTTCAATGAGGGTGGATT
CTTCTTGAGACAAAGGCTTGGCCATGGTGGCGCTAGTGTCAGAAGAATCGAGCTTTTTGCAAAAGCCTAG
GCCTCCAAAAAAGCCTCCTCACTACTTCTGGAATAGCTCAGAGGCCGAGGCGGCCTCGGCCTCTGCATAA
ATAAAAAAAATTAGTCAGCCATGGGGCGGAGAATGGGCGGAACTGGGCGGAGTTAGGGGCGGGATGGGCG
GAGTTAGGGGCGGGACTATGGTTGCTGACTAATTGAGATGCATGCTTTGCATACTTCTGCCTGCTGGGGA
GCCTGGGGACTTTCCACACCTGGTTGCTGACTAATTGAGATGCATGCTTTGCATACTTCTGCCTGCTGGG
GAGCCTGGGGACTTTCCACACCCTAACTGACACACATTCCACAGCTGGTTCTTTCCGCCTCAGAAGGTAC
CTAACCAAGTTCCTCTTTCAGAGGTTATTTCAGGCCATGGTGCTGCGC
