>Addgene plasmid #211217 | pBiT3.1-N_NOL10:1-688 | depositor partial sequence | sequence record 411912 | Insert sequence
ATGCAGGTCTCCAGCCTCAATGAGGTGAAGATTTACAGCCTCAGCTGCGGCAAGTCCCTTCCTGAGTGGC
TTTCTGATAGGAAGAAGAGAGCGCTACAGAAGAAAGATGTAGATGTCCGTAGGAGAATTGAACTTATTCA
GGACTTTGAAATGCCTACTGTGTGTACCACTATTAAGGTGTCAAAAGATGGACAGTACATTTTAGCAACT
GGAACATATAAACCTCGGGTTCGATGTTATGACACCTATCAATTATCCTTGAAGTTTGAAAGGTGTTTAG
ATTCAGAAGTTGTCACCTTTGAAATTTTGTCTGATGACTACTCAAAGATTGTCTTCTTACATAATGATAG
ATACATTGAATTTCATTCGCAATCAGGTTTTTACTACAAAACCAGAATACCAAAGTTTGGGAGAGATTTC
TCTTACCACTATCCATCCTGTGACTTGTACTTTGTTGGTGCAAGTTCTGAAGTTTATAGGTTAAACTTAG
AACAAGGACGATACCTGAATCCTCTACAAACTGATGCTGCGGAGAATAATGTTTGTGACATAAATTCAGT
GCATGGCTTGTTTGCCACAGGAACCATAGAGGGTAGAGTGGAGTGCTGGGACCCAAGAACTCGAAACAGA
GTTGGCCTGTTAGACTGCGCCTTAAACAGTGTCACAGCAGATTCAGAGATAAACAGTTTACCAACAATCT
CTGCTTTGAAATTTAATGGTGCCTTGACCATGGCAGTTGGAACAACCACAGGGCAGGTTTTATTATATGA
CCTTCGATCTGATAAGCCATTGCTAGTTAAAGATCACCAGTATGGGCTGCCCATTAAGTCCGTTCATTTC
CAGGATTCATTAGATCTGATTTTGTCTGCTGACTCTCGAATTGTCAAGATGTGGAATAAGAACTCCGGAA
AAATATTTACTTCCTTGGAGCCAGAGCATGACCTTAATGATGTTTGTCTCTACCCCAACTCAGGCATGCT
TCTGACGGCCAATGAAACCCCCAAGATGGGCATCTATTACATTCCAGTTTTGGGTCCTGCTCCTCGGTGG
TGTTCCTTCTTAGACAACTTGACCGAAGAATTAGAAGAGAATCCAGAAAGCACAGTCTATGATGATTATA
AATTTGTCACCAAGAAAGACCTTGAAAATTTAGGGCTCACCCACCTCATTGGATCTCCTTTCCTCCGGGC
ATATATGCATGGGTTTTTCATGGATATAAGACTCTATCACAAGGTGAAACTGATGGTAAATCCATTTGCT
TATGAAGAATATAGGAAAGATAAAATACGACAGAAAATAGAAGAAACACGTGCACAGAGAGTCCAGTTAA
AGAAATTGCCAAAAGTTAACAAAGAGCTGGCACTTAAATTAATTGAGGAAGAAGAGGAGAAGCAGAAATC
TACATGGAAAAAGAAAGTTAAGAGTCTTCCTAATATTCTCACCGATGATCGATTTAAAGTTATGTTTGAG
AACCCTGACTTCCAAGTAGATGAAGAGAGTGAAGAATTTAGGCTTCTGAATCCACTTGTTTCAAAAATTA
GTGAAAAAAGGAAGAAGAAACTAAGACTCTTAGAGCAACAAGAACTTCGTGAAAAAGAAGAGGAGGAAGA
GCCGGAAGGAAAACCAAGTGATGCAGAAAGTTCGGAGAGTTCAGATGATGAAAAAGCCTGGGTTGAAGAG
GTCAGGAAGCAACGCAGACTCCTCCAGCAGGAGGAAAAAGTGAAGCGGCAGGAACGACTCAAGGAGGACC
AGCAGACAGTCCTAAAGCCCCAGTTTTATGAGATCAAAGCAGGAGAAGAATTTAGAAGCTTCAAAGATTC
TGCCACAAAGCAGAAACTGATGAACAAAACCCTTGAAGATCGTTTGAAAATTGAAGCAAAAAATGGGACA
TTGAGTGTATCCGACACCACCGTTGGCAGCAAACAATTGACATTCACGTTAAAGAGGTCTGAACAGCAGA
AGAAGCAACAGGAGGCTGAGAAACTGCATCGACAAGAAAGGAAAAGACTCCGTCGTTCGGCCGGACACCT
GAAGTCAAGACACAAAAGAGGACGGTCGTTTCAT
